Addgene plasmid #63956: pST50Trc2-FLAGDHFR
Purpose: (Empty Backbone) Position 2 transfer plasmid for pST44 polycistronic plasmid suite; N-term non-cleavable single tag; contains DHFR gene in BamHI-NgoMIV cassette as positive control
Depositing lab: Song Tan. Depositing organization: Pennsylvania State University. Publication: The pST44 polycistronic expression system for producing protein complexes in Escherichia coli. Tan S, Kern RC, Selleck W. Protein Expr Purif. 2005 Apr;40(2):385-95. 10.1016/j.pep.2004.12.002 PubMed 15766881.
Backbone
  Vector backbone: pST50Trc
  Vector type: Bacterial Expression
  Tag / fusion protein: FLAG (N terminal on backbone)
Growth in bacteria
  Bacterial resistance: Ampicillin, 100 μg/mL
  Growth temperature: 37°C
  Growth strain: DH5alpha
  Copy number: Unknown
Gene/Insert
  Gene/Insert name: None
  Tag / fusion protein: FLAG (N terminal on backbone)
Terms and licenses: Academic/Nonprofit Terms; Industry Terms: Not Available to Industry
Depositor comments: Replace DHFR with GOI using BamHI/NgoMIV; Clone out cassette using EcoRI/HindIII
How to cite: pST50Trc2-FLAGDHFR was a gift from Song Tan (Addgene plasmid # 63956 ; http://n2t.net/addgene:63956 ; RRID:Addgene_63956)
