[The description below was written by a language model from this plasmid's Addgene catalogue record and pLannotate feature annotations shown in this document.]
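Description:
pST50Trc2-FLAGDHFR is a small (about 3.3 kb) bacterial expression plasmid built on the pST50Trc backbone. It serves as the position 2 transfer vector of the pST44 polycistronic suite, a system for co-expressing the subunits of protein complexes in Escherichia coli. It is catalogued as an empty backbone. The plasmid is maintained through a ColE1/pMB1-type origin accompanied by the pBR322 bom region and the rop gene, which normally moderates copy number, although the record lists copy number as unknown. Selection is by ampicillin, through the bla beta-lactamase gene with its own promoter, followed by an fd terminator.

The expression cassette consists of a T7 promoter, the efficient ribosome binding site from phage T7 gene 10, an N-terminal FLAG epitope, a coding sequence and a T7 terminator. The annotation software reports the tag as a fragment of 3xFLAG, which is consistent with the catalogue description of a single, non-cleavable tag. The short "SET1" and "mbeC" fragments it also reports are probably partial matches to backbone-derived sequence rather than functional elements. The coding sequence currently in place is E. coli folA, encoding dihydrofolate reductase (DHFR), which sits in a BamHI–NgoMIV cassette and acts as a positive control for expression.

In use, DHFR is replaced with the gene of interest through the BamHI and NgoMIV sites, producing an in-frame FLAG fusion that can be tested for expression in a T7 polymerase-supplying host. The translation cassette is then excised with EcoRI and HindIII and moved into the second position of a pST44 polycistronic plasmid, alongside cassettes for the other subunits.
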