Features (pLannotate 1.2.2; 13 found; start..end, strand, type, name):
     27..45      +  promoter       T7 promoter: promoter for bacteriophage T7 RNA polymerase
    101..123     +  RBS            RBS: efficient ribosome binding site from bacteriophage T7 gene 10 (Olins and Rangwala, 1989)
    137..161     +  CDS            3xFLAG (fragment): three tandem FLAG® epitope tags
    167..640     +  CDS            folA: DYR_ECOLI - Also known as tmrA. Experimental evidence at protein level: Swiss-Prot protein existence level 1. Key enzyme in folate metabolism. Catalyzes an essential reaction for de novo glycine and purine synthesis, and for DNA precursor synthesis. From Escherichia coli (strain K12).
    687..736     +  CDS            SET1 (fragment): solubility-enhancement tag derived from T7 phage gene 10B
    744..791     +  terminator     T7 terminator: transcription terminator for bacteriophage T7 RNA polymerase
    856..947     +  promoter       AmpR promoter: bla
    948..1805    +  CDS            bla: BLAT_ECOLX - Experimental evidence at protein level: Swiss-Prot protein existence level 1. TEM-type are the most prevalent beta-lactamases in enterobacteria; they hydrolyze the beta-lactam bond in susceptible beta-lactam antibiotics, thus conferring resistance to penicillins and cephalosporins. TEM-3 and TEM-4 are capable of hydrolyzing cefotaxime and ceftazidime. TEM-5 is capable of hydrolyzing ceftazidime. TEM-6 is capable of hydrolyzing ceftazidime and aztreonam. TEM-8/CAZ-2, TEM- 16/CAZ-7 and TEM-24/CAZ-6 are markedly active against ceftazidime. IRT- 4 shows resistance to beta-lactamase in
   1812..1851    +  terminator     fd terminator: central terminator from bacteriophage fd (Otsuka and Kunisawa, 1982)
   1882..2470    +  rep_origin     ori: high-copy-number ColE1/pMB1/pBR322/pUC origin of replication
   2656..2795    -  misc_feature   bom: basis of mobility region from pBR322
   2897..3088    -  CDS            rop: Rop protein, which maintains plasmids at low copy number; rop
   3128..3238    +  CDS            mbeC (fragment): MBEC_ECOLX - Experimental evidence at protein level: Swiss-Prot protein existence level 1. Required for efficient mobilization of ColE1 plasmid and is thus essential to promote the specific transfer of the plasmid during conjugation. Probably functions by inducing DNA bending, helping the MbeA relaxase to melt the DNA around the nic site and cleave the phosphodiester bond. Binds specifically double-stranded DNA (dsDNA) containing the ColE1 oriT but does not recognize the inverted repeat (IR). From Escherichia coli.
>Addgene plasmid #63956 | pST50Trc2-FLAGDHFR | depositor full sequence | sequence record 177362 | Full Sequence
GGCACCATGCATCGATCCCGCGAAATTAATACGACTCACTATAGGGAGACCACAACGGTTTCCCTCCGGC
TCCGGAGAGCTCCAATTGGAATTCAATAATTTTGTTTAACTTTAAGAAGGAGATATACATATGGGAGACT
ACAAGGACGATGATGACAAGGGATCCATCAGTCTGATTGCGGCGCTAGCGGTAGATCGCGTTATCGGCAT
GGAAAACGCCATGCCATGGAACCTGCCTGCCGATCTCGCCTGGTTTAAACGCAACACCTTAAATAAACCC
GTGATTATGGGGCGCCATACCTGGGAATCAATCGGTAGGCCTTTGCCCGGCCGCAAAAATATTATCCTCA
GCAGTCAACCCGGGACCGATGATCGGGTTACCTGGGTTAAATCGGTCGACGAAGCCATCGCGGCGTGTGG
TGACGTACCAGAAATCATGGTGATTGGCGGCGGACGCGTTTATGAACAGTTCTTGCCAAAAGCGCAAAAA
CTGTATCTGACGCATATCGATGCAGAAGTGGAAGGCGACACCCATTTTCCGGATTACGAGCCGGATGACT
GGGAATCGGTATTCAGCGAATTCCACGATGCTGATGCGCAGAACTCGCATAGCTATTGTTTCGAAATCCT
CGAGCGTCGTGCCGGCTAATGTACAAAGCTTGGTACCACGCGTGCGCGCTGATCCGGCTGCTAACAAAGC
CCGAAAGGAAGCTGAGTTGGCTGCTGCCACCGCTGAGCAATAACTAGCATAACCCCTTGGGGCCTCTAAA
CGGGTCTTGAGGGGTTTTTTGCTGAAAGGAGGAACTATATCGGGATTAGCCCGCCTAATGAGCGGGCTTT
TTTTTAATTCCCCTATTTGTTTATTTTTCTAAATACATTCAAATATGTATCCGCTCATGAGACAATAACC
CTGATAAATGCTTCAATAATATTGAAAAAGGAAGAGTATGAGTATTCAACATTTCCGTGTCGCCCTTATT
CCCTTTTTTGCGGCATTTTGCCTTCCTGTTTTTGCTCACCCAGAAACGCTCGTGAAAGTAAAAGACGCAG
AGGACCAATTGGGGGCACGAGTGGGATACATAGAACTGGACTTGAATAGCGGTAAAATCCTTGAGAGTTT
TCGCCCTGAAGAGCGTTTTCCAATGATGAGCACTTTCAAAGTTCTGCTATGTGGAGCAGTATTATCCCGT
GTAGATGCGGGGCAAGAGCAACTCGGACGACGAATACACTATTCGCAGAATGACTTGGTTGAATACTCCC
CAGTGACAGAAAAGCACCTTACGGACGGAATGACGGTAAGAGAATTATGTAGTGCCGCCATAACGATGAG
TGATAACACTGCGGCGAACTTACTTCTGACAACCATCGGTGGACCGAAGGAATTAACCGCTTTTTTGCAC
AATATGGGAGACCATGTAACTCGCCTTGACCGTTGGGAACCAGAACTGAATGAAGCCATACCAAACGACG
AGCGAGACACCACAATGCCTGCGGCAATGGCAACAACATTACGCAAACTATTAACTGGCGAACTACTTAC
TCTGGCTTCACGGCAACAATTAATAGACTGGCTTGAAGCGGATAAAGTTGCAGGACCACTACTGCGTTCG
GCACTTCCTGCTGGCTGGTTTATTGCTGATAAATCTGGGGCAGGAGAGCGTGGTTCACGGGGTATCATTG
CCGCACTTGGACCAGATGGTAAGCCTTCCCGTATCGTAGTTATCTACACGACGGGTAGTCAGGCAACTAT
GGACGAACGAAATAGACAGATTGCTGAAATAGGGGCTTCACTGATTAAGCATTGGTAAACCGATACAATT
AAAGGCTCCTTTTGGAGCCTTTTTTTTTGGACGGACCGGTAGAAAAGATCAAAGGATCTTCTTGAGATCC
TTTTTTTCTGCGCGTAATCTGCTGCTTGCAAACAAAAAAACCACCGCTACCAGCGGTGGTTTGTTTGCCG
GATCAAGAGCTACCAACTCTTTTTCCGAAGGTAACTGGCTTCAGCAGAGCGCAGATACCAAATACTGTCC
TTCTAGTGTAGCCGTAGTTAGGCCACCACTTCAAGAACTCTGTAGCACCGCCTACATACCTCGCTCTGCT
AATCCTGTTACCAGTGGCTGCTGCCAGTGGCGATAAGTCGTGTCTTACCGGGTTGGACTCAAGACGATAG
TTACCGGATAAGGCGCAGCGGTCGGGCTGAACGGGGGGTTCGTGCACACAGCCCAGCTTGGAGCGAACGA
CCTACACCGAACTGAGATACCTACAGCGTGAGCTATGAGAAAGCGCCACGCTTCCCGAAGGGAGAAAGGC
GGACAGGTATCCGGTAAGCGGCAGGGTCGGAACAGGAGAGCGCACGAGGGAGCTTCCAGGGGGAAACGCC
TGGTATCTTTATAGTCCTGTCGGGTTTCGCCACCTCTGACTTGAGCGTCGATTTTTGTGATGCTCGTCAG
GGGGGCGGAGCCTATGGAAAAACGCCAGCAACGCGGCCTTTTTACGGTTCCTGGCCTTTTGCTGGCCTTT
TGCTCACATGTTCTTTCCTGCGTTATCCCCTGATTCTGTGGATAACCGTATTACCGCCTTTGAGTGAGCT
GATACCGCTCGCCGCAGCCGAACGACCGAGCGCAGCGAGTCAGTGAGCGAGGAAGCGGAAGAGCGCCTGA
TGCGGTATTTTCTCCTTACGCATCTGTGCGGTATTTCACACCGCAATGGTGCACTCTCAGTACAATCTGC
TCTGATGCCGCATAGTTAAGCCAGTATACACTCCGCTATCGCTACGTGACTGGGTCATGGCTGCGCCCCG
ACACCCGCCAACACCCGCTGACGCGCCCTGACGGGCTTGTCTGCTCCCGGCATCCGCTTACAGACAAGCT
GTGACCGTCTCCGGGAGCTGCATGTGTCAGAGGTTTTCACCGTCATCACCGAAACGCGCGAGGCAGCTGC
GGTAAAGCTCATCAGCGTGGTCGTGAAGCGATTCACAGATGTCTGCCTGTTCATCCGCGTCCAGCTCGTT
GAGTTTCTCCAGAAGCGTTAATGTCTGGCTTCTGATAAAGCGGGCCATGTTAAGGGCGGTTTTTTCCTGT
TTGGTCACTGATGCCTCCGTGTAAGGGGGATTTCTGTTCATGGGGTAATGATACCGATGAAACGAGAGAG
GATGCTCACGATACGGGTTACTGATGATGAACATGCCCGGTTACTGGAACGTTGTGAGGGTAAACAACTG
GCGGTATGGATGCGGCGGGACCAGAGAAAAATCACTCAGGGTCAATGCCAGCGCTTCGTTAATACAGATG
TAGGTGTT
