>Addgene plasmid #63956 | pST50Trc2-FLAGDHFR | addgene partial sequence | sequence record 132892 | T7term 5'-GCTAGTTATTGCTCAGCGG-3'
GCAGCCGGATCAGCGCGCACGCGTGGTACCAAGCTTTGTACATTAGCCGGCACGACGCTCGAGGATTTCG
AAACAATAGCTATGCGAGTTCTGCGCATCAGCATCGTGGAATTCGCTGAATACCGATTCCCAGTCATCCG
GCTCGTAATCCGGAAAATGGGTGTCGCCTTCCACTTCTGCATCGATATGCGTCAGATACAGTTTTTGCGC
TTTTGGCAAGAACTGTTCATAAACGCGTCCGCCGCCAATCACCATGATTTCTGGTACGTCACCACACGCC
GCGATGGCTTCGTCGACCGATTTAACCCAGGTAACCCGATCATCGGTCCCGGGTTGACTGCTGAGGATAA
TATTTTTGCGGCCGGGCAAAGGCCTACCGATTGATTCCCAGGTATGGCGCCCCATAATCACGGGTTTATT
TAAGGTGTTGCGTTTAAACCAGGCGAGATCGGCAGGCAGGTTCCATGGCATGGCGTTTTCCATGCCGATA
ACGCGATCTACCGCTAGCGCCGCAATCAGACTGATGGATCCCTTGTCATCATCGTCCTTGTAGTCTCCCA
TATGTATATCTCCTTCTTAAAGTTAAACAAAATTATTGAATTCCAATTGGAGCTCTCCGGAGCCGGAGGG
AAACCGTTGTGGTCTCCCTATAGTGAGTCGTATTAATTTCGCGGGATCGATGCATGGTGCCAACACCTAC
ATCTGTATTAACGAAGCGCTGGCATTGACCCTGAGTGATTTTTCTCTGGTCCCGCCGCATCCATACCGCC
AGTTGTTTACCCTCACAACGTTCCAGTAACCGGGCATGTTCATCATCAGTAACCCGTATCGTGAGCATCC
TCTCTCGTTTCATCGGTATCATTACCCCATGAACAGAAATCCCCCTTACACGGAGGCATCAGTGACCAAA
CAGGAAAA
